Addgene plasmid #213404: pHTN_HaloTag_KIF5B
Purpose: Full-length human kinesin-1 with HaloTag at the N-terminus
Depositing lab: Jonas Ries. Depositing organization: European Molecular Biology Laboratory (EMBL), Heidelberg. Publication: Direct observation of motor protein stepping in living cells using MINFLUX. Deguchi T, Iwanski MK, Schentarra EM, Heidebrecht C, Schmidt L, Heck J, Weihs T, Schnorrenberg S, Hoess P, Liu S, Chevyreva V, Noh KM, Kapitein LC, Ries J. Science. 2023 Mar 10;379(6636):1010-1015. doi: 10.1126/science.ade2676. Epub 2023 Mar 9. PubMed 36893247.
Backbone
  Vector backbone: pHTN HaloTag CMV-neo
  Backbone manufacturer: Promega
  Backbone size w/o insert (bp): 6143
  Total vector size (bp): 8959
  Vector type: Mammalian Expression
  Selectable markers: Neomycin (select with G418)
Growth in bacteria
  Bacterial resistance: Ampicillin, 100 μg/mL
  Growth temperature: 37°C
  Growth strain: DH5alpha
  Copy number: Unknown
Gene/Insert
  Gene/Insert name: HaloTag-KIF5B (alt name: Human kinesin-1)
  Species: H. sapiens (human)
  Insert size (bp): 3822
  GenBank ID: 3799
  Entrez Gene: KIF5B (a.k.a. HEL-S-61, KINH, KNS, KNS1, UKHC)
  Promoter: CMV
  Tag / fusion protein: HaloTag (N terminal on insert)
  Cloning method: Gibson Cloning
  Sequencing primers: 5′ CMV-F; 3′ SV40pA-R
Terms and licenses: Academic/Nonprofit Terms; Industry Terms: Not Available to Industry
How to cite: pHTN_HaloTag_KIF5B was a gift from Jonas Ries (Addgene plasmid # 213404 ; http://n2t.net/addgene:213404 ; RRID:Addgene_213404)
