[The description below was written by a language model from this plasmid's Addgene catalogue record and pLannotate feature annotations shown in this document.]
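Description:
pHTN_HaloTag_KIF5B is a mammalian expression plasmid of about 9 kb built on the Promega pHTN HaloTag CMV-neo backbone. It encodes full-length human kinesin-1 heavy chain (KIF5B) fused at its N-terminus to HaloTag. In bacteria it is propagated through a high-copy ColE1/pUC-type origin and selected with ampicillin via the β-lactamase gene. A ColE1 cer site is also annotated, which helps keep the plasmid monomeric. For mammalian cells, a separate cassette places the neomycin phosphotransferase gene under the SV40 enhancer/early promoter with a synthetic poly(A) signal, allowing G418 selection of stable transfectants.

The expression unit is driven by the CMV immediate-early enhancer and promoter, followed by a chimeric β-globin/immunoglobulin intron that generally improves transcript processing and expression. A T7 promoter sits just upstream of the coding region and could support in vitro transcription. The open reading frame begins with HaloTag, a modified bacterial dehalogenase that binds chloroalkane ligands covalently. A TEV protease recognition site serves as a cleavable linker, and the KIF5B coding sequence follows, assembled by Gibson cloning. An SV40 polyadenylation signal lies downstream. The short hits annotated nearby (SET1, T7 terminator, large T antigen, M13 ori, bom and tnpA fragments) are most likely backbone remnants rather than functional parts.

Because HaloTag can be labelled in living cells with bright, cell-permeable organic dyes, the construct is suited to fluorescence imaging and single-molecule tracking of the microtubule motor. The associated publication used MINFLUX to observe motor protein stepping directly in living cells.
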