Features (pLannotate 1.2.2; 21 found; start..end, strand, type, name):
      1..19      +  promoter       T7 promoter: promoter for bacteriophage T7 RNA polymerase
     35..925     +  CDS            HaloTag®: modified bacterial dehalogenase that forms covalent bonds with chloroalkane derivatives
    938..958     +  CDS            TEV site: tobacco etch virus (TEV) protease recognition and cleavage site
    965..3853    +  CDS            KIF5B: KINH_HUMAN - Also known as KNS, KNS1. Experimental evidence at protein level: Swiss-Prot protein existence level 1. Microtubule-dependent motor required for normal distribution of mitochondria and lysosomes. Can induce formation of neurite-like membrane protrusions in non-neuronal cells in a ZFYVE27-dependent manner (By similarity). Regulates centrosome and nuclear positioning during mitotic entry. During the G2 phase of the cell cycle in a BICD2- dependent manner, antagonizes dynein function and drives the separation of nuclei and centrosomes (PubMed:20386726). Required for anterograde axonal
   3859..3884    +  CDS            SET1 (fragment): solubility-enhancement tag derived from T7 phage gene 10B
   3892..3908    +  terminator     T7 terminator (fragment): transcription terminator for bacteriophage T7 RNA polymerase
   3928..4049    -  polyA_signal   SV40 poly(A) signal: SV40 polyadenylation signal
   4072..4140    -  CDS            large T antigen (fragment): large T antigen from SV40 (simian virus 40)
   4145..4177    +  rep_origin     M13 ori (fragment): M13 bacteriophage origin of replication; arrow indicates direction of (+) strand synthesis
   4178..4229    -  misc_feature   bom (fragment): basis of mobility region from pBR322
   4294..4651    +  promoter       SV40 promoter: SV40 enhancer and early promoter
   4702..5493    +  CDS            neo: KKA2_KLEPN - Also known as kan, nptII. Experimental evidence at protein level: Swiss-Prot protein existence level 1. Resistance to kanamycin, neomycin, paromomycin, ribostamycin, butirosin and gentamicin B. From Klebsiella pneumoniae.
   5560..5608    +  polyA_signal   poly(A) signal: synthetic polyadenylation signal
   5629..5721    -  CDS            tnpA (fragment): TN5P_ECOLX - Also known as tnp. Experimental evidence at protein level: Swiss-Prot protein existence level 1. Mediates transposition of transposon Tn5 by a 'cut and paste' mechanism. First, the monomeric transposase binds the 19 bp inverted DNA repeats flanking the transposon. Then, dimerization of the DNA- bound transposase creates a synaptic DNA complex. After nicking of the first DNA strand, excision of the transposon proceeds through a series of intermediates. The transposase then mediates the insertion of the transposon at a new site by strand transfer. The activity of the wild- type tran
   5764..5868    +  promoter       AmpR promoter: bla
   5869..6729    +  CDS            AmpR: β-lactamase; bla; confers resistance to ampicillin, carbenicillin, and related antibiotics
   6887..7475    -  rep_origin     ori: high-copy-number ColE1/pMB1/pBR322/pUC origin of replication
   7591..7874    +  misc_feature   cer region: ColE1-derived recombination site that helps to maintain plasmids as monomers
   8067..8444    +  enhancer       CMV enhancer: human cytomegalovirus immediate early enhancer
   8446..8645    +  promoter       CMV promoter: human cytomegalovirus (CMV) immediate early promoter
   8784..8916    +  intron         chimeric intron: chimera between introns from human β-globin and immunoglobulin heavy chain genes
>Addgene plasmid #213404 | pHTN_HaloTag_KIF5B | addgene full sequence | sequence record 422109 | Addgene NGS Result
TAATACGACTCACTATAGGGCTAGCAAAGCCACCATGGCAGAAATCGGTACTGGCTTTCCATTCGACCCC
CATTATGTGGAAGTCCTGGGCGAGCGCATGCACTACGTCGATGTTGGTCCGCGCGATGGCACCCCTGTGC
TGTTCCTGCACGGTAACCCGACCTCCTCCTACGTGTGGCGCAACATCATCCCGCATGTTGCACCGACCCA
TCGCTGCATTGCTCCAGACCTGATCGGTATGGGCAAATCCGACAAACCAGACCTGGGTTATTTCTTCGAC
GACCACGTCCGCTTCATGGATGCCTTCATCGAAGCCCTGGGTCTGGAAGAGGTCGTCCTGGTCATTCACG
ACTGGGGCTCCGCTCTGGGTTTCCACTGGGCCAAGCGCAATCCAGAGCGCGTCAAAGGTATTGCATTTAT
GGAGTTCATCCGCCCTATCCCGACCTGGGACGAATGGCCAGAATTTGCCCGCGAGACCTTCCAGGCCTTC
CGCACCACCGACGTCGGCCGCAAGCTGATCATCGATCAGAACGTTTTTATCGAGGGTACGCTGCCGATGG
GTGTCGTCCGCCCGCTGACTGAAGTCGAGATGGACCATTACCGCGAGCCGTTCCTGAATCCTGTTGACCG
CGAGCCACTGTGGCGCTTCCCAAACGAGCTGCCAATCGCCGGTGAGCCAGCGAACATCGTCGCGCTGGTC
GAAGAATACATGGACTGGCTGCACCAGTCCCCTGTCCCGAAGCTGCTGTTCTGGGGCACCCCAGGCGTTC
TGATCCCACCGGCCGAAGCCGCTCGCCTGGCCAAAAGCCTGCCTAACTGCAAGGCTGTGGACATCGGCCC
GGGTCTGAATCTGCTGCAAGAAGACAACCCGGACCTGATCGGCAGCGAGATCGCGCGCTGGCTGTCGACG
CTCGAGATTTCCGGCGAGCCAACCACTGAGGATCTGTACTTTCAGAGCGATAACATGGCGGACCTGGCCG
AGTGCAACATCAAAGTGATGTGTCGCTTCAGACCTCTCAACGAGTCTGAAGTGAACCGCGGCGACAAGTA
CATCGCCAAGTTTCAGGGAGAAGACACGGTCGTGATCGCGTCCAAGCCTTATGCATTTGATCGGGTGTTC
CAGTCAAGCACATCTCAAGAGCAAGTGTATAATGACTGTGCAAAGAAGATTGTTAAAGATGTACTTGAAG
GATATAATGGAACAATATTTGCATATGGACAAACATCCTCTGGGAAGACACACACAATGGAGGGTAAACT
TCATGATCCAGAAGGCATGGGAATTATTCCAAGAATAGTGCAAGATATTTTTAATTATATTTACTCCATG
GATGAAAATTTGGAATTTCATATTAAGGTTTCATATTTTGAAATATATTTGGATAAGATAAGGGACCTGT
TAGATGTTTCAAAGACCAACCTTTCAGTTCATGAAGACAAAAACCGAGTTCCCTATGTAAAGGGGTGCAC
AGAGCGTTTTGTATGTAGTCCAGATGAAGTTATGGATACCATAGATGAAGGAAAATCCAACAGACATGTA
GCAGTTACAAATATGAATGAACATAGCTCTAGGAGTCACAGTATATTTCTTATTAATGTCAAACAAGAGA
ACACACAAACGGAACAAAAGCTGAGTGGAAAACTTTATCTGGTTGATTTAGCTGGTAGTGAAAAGGTTAG
TAAAACTGGAGCTGAAGGTGCTGTGCTGGATGAAGCTAAAAACATCAACAAGTCACTTTCTGCTCTTGGA
AATGTTATTTCTGCTTTGGCTGAGGGTAGTACATATGTTCCATATCGAGATAGTAAAATGACAAGAATCC
TTCAAGATTCATTAGGTGGCAACTGTAGAACCACTATTGTAATTTGCTGCTCTCCATCATCATACAATGA
GTCTGAAACAAAATCTACACTCTTATTTGGCCAAAGGGCCAAAACAATTAAGAACACAGTTTGTGTCAAT
GTGGAGTTAACTGCAGAACAGTGGAAAAAGAAGTATGAAAAAGAAAAAGAAAAAAATAAGATCCTGCGGA
ACACTATTCAGTGGCTTGAAAATGAGCTCAACAGATGGCGTAATGGGGAGACGGTGCCTATTGATGAACA
GTTTGACAAAGAGAAAGCCAACTTGGAAGCTTTCACAGTGGATAAAGATATTACTCTTACCAATGATAAA
CCAGCAACCGCAATTGGAGTTATAGGAAATTTTACTGATGCTGAAAGAAGAAAGTGTGAAGAAGAAATTG
CTAAATTATACAAACAGCTTGATGACAAGGATGAAGAAATTAACCAGCAAAGTCAACTGGTAGAGAAACT
GAAGACGCAAATGTTGGATCAGGAGGAGCTTTTGGCATCTACCAGAAGGGATCAAGACAATATGCAAGCT
GAGCTGAATCGCCTTCAAGCAGAAAATGATGCCTCTAAAGAAGAAGTGAAAGAAGTTTTACAGGCCCTAG
AAGAACTTGCTGTCAATTATGATCAGAAGTCTCAGGAAGTTGAAGACAAAACTAAGGAATATGAATTGCT
TAGTGATGAATTGAATCAGAAATCGGCAACTTTAGCGAGTATAGATGCTGAGCTTCAGAAACTTAAGGAA
ATGACCAACCACCAGAAAAAACGAGCAGCTGAGATGATGGCATCTTTACTAAAAGACCTTGCAGAAATAG
GAATTGCTGTGGGAAATAATGATGTAAAGCAGCCTGAGGGAACTGGCATGATAGATGAAGAGTTCACTGT
TGCAAGACTCTACATTAGCAAAATGAAGTCAGAAGTAAAAACCATGGTGAAACGTTGCAAGCAGTTAGAA
AGCACACAAACTGAGAGCAACAAAAAAATGGAAGAAAATGAAAAGGAGTTAGCAGCATGTCAGCTTCGTA
TCTCTCAACATGAAGCCAAAATCAAGTCATTGACTGAATACCTTCAAAATGTGGAACAAAAGAAAAGACA
GTTGGAGGAATCTGTCGATGCCCTCAGTGAAGAACTAGTCCAGCTTCGAGCACAAGAGAAAGTCCATGAA
ATGGAAAAGGAGCACTTAAATAAGGTTCAGACTGCAAATGAAGTTAAGCAAGCTGTTGAACAGCAGATCC
AGAGCCATAGAGAAACTCATCAAAAACAGATCAGTAGTTTGAGAGATGAAGTAGAAGCAAAAGCAAAACT
TATTACTGATCTTCAAGACCAAAACCAGAAAATGATGTTAGAGCAGGAACGTCTAAGAGTAGAACATGAG
AAGTTGAAAGCCACAGATCAGGAAAAGAGCAGAAAACTACATGAACTTACGGTTATGCAAGATAGACGAG
AACAAGCAAGACAAGACTTGAAGGGTTTGGAAGAGACAGTGGCAAAAGAACTTCAGACTTTACACAACCT
GCGCAAACTCTTTGTTCAGGACCTGGCTACAAGAGTTAAAAAGAGTGCTGAGATTGATTCTGATGACACC
GGAGGCAGCGCTGCTCAGAAGCAAAAAATCTCCTTTCTTGAAAATAATCTTGAACAGCTCACTAAAGTGC
ACAAACAGTTGGTACGTGATAATGCAGATCTCCGCTGTGAACTTCCTAAGTTGGAAAAGCGACTTCGAGC
TACAGCTGAGAGAGTGAAAGCTTTGGAATCAGCACTGAAAGAAGCTAAAGAAAATGCATCTCGTGATCGC
AAACGCTATCAGCAAGAAGTAGATCGCATAAAGGAAGCAGTCAGGTCAAAGAATATGGCCAGAAGAGGGC
ATTCTGCACAGATTGCTAAACCTATTCGTCCCGGGCAACATCCAGCAGCTTCTCCAACTCACCCAAGTGC
AATTCGTGGAGGAGGTGCATTTGTTCAGAACAGCCAGCCAGTGGCAGTGCGAGGTGGAGGAGGCAAACAA
GTGTAATTGCTGAGTTGGCTGCTGCCACCGCTGAGCAATAACTAGCATAACCCCTTGGCCGCTTCGAGCA
GACATGATAAGATACATTGATGAGTTTGGACAAACCACAACTAGAATGCAGTGAAAAAAATGCTTTATTT
GTGAAATTTGTGATGCTATTGCTTTATTTGTAACCATTATAAGCTGCAATAAACAAGTTAACAACAACAA
TTGCATTCATTTTATGTTTCAGGTTCAGGGGGAGATGTGGGAGGTTTTTTTAAGCAAGTAAAACCTCTAC
AAATGTGGTAAAATCGAATTTTAACAAAATATTAACGCTTACAATTTCCTGATGCGGTATTTTCTCCTTA
CGCATCTGTGCGGTATTTCACACCGCATACGCGGATCTGCGCAGCACCATGGCCTGAAATAACCTCTGAA
AGAGGAACTTGGTTAGGTACCTTCTGAGGCGGAAAGAACCAGCTGTGGAATGTGTGTCAGTTAGGGTGTG
GAAAGTCCCCAGGCTCCCCAGCAGGCAGAAGTATGCAAAGCATGCATCTCAATTAGTCAGCAACCAGGTG
TGGAAAGTCCCCAGGCTCCCCAGCAGGCAGAAGTATGCAAAGCATGCATCTCAATTAGTCAGCAACCATA
GTCCCGCCCCTAACTCCGCCCATCCCGCCCCTAACTCCGCCCAGTTCCGCCCATTCTCCGCCCCATGGCT
GACTAATTTTTTTTATTTATGCAGAGGCCGAGGCCGCCTCGGCCTCTGAGCTATTCCAGAAGTAGTGAGG
AGGCTTTTTTGGAGGCCTAGGCTTTTGCAAAAAGCTTGATTCTTCTGACACAACAGTCTCGAACTTAAGG
CTAGAGCCACCATGATTGAACAAGATGGATTGCACGCAGGTTCTCCGGCCGCTTGGGTGGAGAGGCTATT
CGGCTATGACTGGGCACAACAGACAATCGGCTGCTCTGATGCCGCCGTGTTCCGGCTGTCAGCGCAGGGG
CGCCCGGTTCTTTTTGTCAAGACCGACCTGTCCGGTGCCCTGAATGAACTGCAGGACGAGGCAGCGCGGC
TATCGTGGCTGGCCACGACGGGCGTTCCTTGCGCAGCTGTGCTCGACGTTGTCACTGAAGCGGGAAGGGA
CTGGCTGCTATTGGGCGAAGTGCCGGGGCAGGATCTCCTGTCATCTCACCTTGCTCCTGCCGAGAAAGTA
TCCATCATGGCTGATGCAATGCGGCGGCTGCATACGCTTGATCCGGCTACCTGCCCATTCGACCACCAAG
CGAAACATCGCATCGAGCGAGCACGTACTCGGATGGAAGCCGGTCTTGTCGATCAGGATGATCTGGACGA
AGAGCATCAGGGGCTCGCGCCAGCCGAACTGTTCGCCAGGCTCAAGGCGCGCATGCCCGACGGCGAGGAT
CTCGTCGTGACCCATGGCGATGCCTGCTTGCCGAATATCATGGTGGAAAATGGCCGCTTTTCTGGATTCA
TCGACTGTGGCCGGCTGGGTGTGGCGGACCGCTATCAGGACATAGCGTTGGCTACCCGTGATATTGCTGA
AGAGCTTGGCGGCGAATGGGCTGACCGCTTCCTCGTGCTTTACGGTATCGCCGCTCCCGATTCGCAGCGC
ATCGCCTTCTATCGCCTTCTTGACGAGTTCTTCTGAGCGGGACTCTGGGGTTCGAAATGACCGACCAAGC
GACGCCCAACCTGCCATCACGATGGCCGCAATAAAATATCTTTATTTTCATTACATCTGTGTGTTGGTTT
TTTGTGTGAATCGATAGCGATAAGGATCCTCTTTGCGCTTGCGTTTTCCCTTGTCCAGATAGCCCAGTAG
CTGACATTCATCCGGGGTCAGCACCGTTTCTGCGGACTGGCTTTCTACGTAATGGTTTCTTAGACGTCAG
GTGGCACTTTTCGGGGAAATGTGCGCGGAACCCCTATTTGTTTATTTTTCTAAATACATTCAAATATGTA
TCCGCTCATGAGACAATAACCCTGATAAATGCTTCAATAATATTGAAAAAGGAAGAGTATGAGTATTCAA
CATTTCCGTGTCGCCCTTATTCCCTTTTTTGCGGCATTTTGCCTTCCTGTTTTTGCTCACCCAGAAACGC
TGGTGAAAGTAAAAGATGCTGAAGATCAGTTGGGTGCACGAGTGGGTTACATCGAACTGGATCTCAACAG
CGGTAAGATCCTTGAGAGTTTTCGCCCCGAAGAACGTTTTCCAATGATGAGCACTTTCAAAGTTCTGCTA
TGTGGCGCGGTATTATCCCGTATTGACGCCGGGCAAGAGCAACTCGGTCGCCGCATACACTATTCTCAGA
ATGACTTGGTTGAGTACTCACCAGTCACAGAAAAGCATCTTACGGATGGCATGACAGTAAGAGAATTATG
CAGTGCTGCCATAACCATGAGTGATAACACTGCGGCCAACTTACTTCTGACAACTATCGGAGGACCGAAG
GAGCTAACCGCTTTTTTGCACAACATGGGGGATCATGTAACTCGCCTTGATCGTTGGGAACCGGAGCTGA
ATGAAGCCATACCAAACGACGAGCGTGACACCACGATGCCTGTAGCAATGGCAACAACGTTGCGCAAACT
ATTAACTGGCGAACTACTTACTCTAGCTTCCCGGCAACAATTAATAGACTGGATGGAGGCGGATAAAGTT
GCAGGACCACTTCTGCGCTCGGCCCTTCCGGCTGGCTGGTTTATTGCTGATAAATCTGGAGCCGGTGAGC
GTGGGTCTCGCGGTATCATTGCAGCACTGGGGCCAGATGGTAAGCCCTCCCGTATCGTAGTTATCTACAC
GACGGGGAGTCAGGCAACTATGGATGAACGAAATAGACAGATCGCTGAGATAGGTGCCTCACTGATTAAG
CATTGGTAATTCGAAATGACCGACCAAGCGACGCCCAACCGGTATCAGCTCACTCAAAGGCGGTAATACG
GTTATCCACAGAATCAGGGGATAACGCAGGAAAGAACATGTGAGCAAAAGGCCAGCAAAAGGCCAGGAAC
CGTAAAAAGGCCGCGTTGCTGGCGTTTTTCCATAGGCTCCGCCCCCCTGACGAGCATCACAAAAATCGAC
GCTCAAGTCAGAGGTGGCGAAACCCGACAGGACTATAAAGATACCAGGCGTTTCCCCCTGGAAGCTCCCT
CGTGCGCTCTCCTGTTCCGACCCTGCCGCTTACCGGATACCTGTCCGCCTTTCTCCCTTCGGGAAGCGTG
GCGCTTTCTCATAGCTCACGCTGTAGGTATCTCAGTTCGGTGTAGGTCGTTCGCTCCAAGCTGGGCTGTG
TGCACGAACCCCCCGTTCAGCCCGACCGCTGCGCCTTATCCGGTAACTATCGTCTTGAGTCCAACCCGGT
AAGACACGACTTATCGCCACTGGCAGCAGCCACTGGTAACAGGATTAGCAGAGCGAGGTATGTAGGCGGT
GCTACAGAGTTCTTGAAGTGGTGGCCTAACTACGGCTACACTAGAAGGACAGTATTTGGTATCTGCGCTC
TGCTGAAGCCAGTTACCTTCGGAAAAAGAGTTGGTAGCTCTTGATCCGGCAAACAAACCACCGCTGGTAG
CGGTGGTTTTTTTGTTTGCAAGCAGCAGATTACGCGCAGAAAAAAAGGATTTCAAGAAGATCCTTTGATC
TTTTCTACGGGGTCTGACGCTCAGTGGAACGAAAACTCACGTTAAGGGATTTTGGTCATGAGATTATCAA
AAAGGATCTTCACCTAGATCCTTTTATAGTCCGGAAATACAGGAACGCACGCTGGATGGCCCTTCGCTGG
GATGGTGAAACCATGAAAAATGGCAGCTTCAGTGGATTAAGTGGGGGTAATGTGGCCTGTACCCTCTGGT
TGCATAGGTATTCATACGGTTAAAATTTATCAGGCGCGATTGCGGCAGTTTTTCGGGTGGTTTGTTGCCA
TTTTTACCTGTCTGCTGCCGTGATCGCGCTGAACGCGTTTTAGCGGTGCGTACAATTAAGGGATTATGGT
AAATCCACTTACTGTCTGCCCTCGTAGCCATCGAGATAAACCGCAGTACTCCGGCCACGATGCGTCCGGC
GTAGAGGATCGAGATCTTCAATATTGGCCATTAGCCATATTATTCATTGGTTATATAGCATAAATCAATA
TTGGCTATTGGCCATTGCATACGTTGTATCTATATCATAATATGTACATTTATATTGGCTCATGTCCAAT
ATGACCGCCATGTTGGCATTGATTATTGACTAGTTATTAATAGTAATCAATTACGGGGTCATTAGTTCAT
AGCCCATATATGGAGTTCCGCGTTACATAACTTACGGTAAATGGCCCGCCTGGCTGACCGCCCAACGACC
CCCGCCCATTGACGTCAATAATGACGTATGTTCCCATAGTAACGCCAATAGGGACTTTCCATTGACGTCA
ATGGGTGGAGTATTTACGGTAAACTGCCCACTTGGCAGTACATCAAGTGTATCATATGCCAAGTCCGCCC
CCTATTGACGTCAATGACGGTAAATGGCCCGCCTGGCATTATGCCCAGTACATGACCTTACGGGACTTTC
CTACTTGGCAGTACATCTACGTATTAGTCATCGCTATTACCATGGTGATGCGGTTTTGGCAGTACACCAA
TGGGCGTGGATAGCGGTTTGACTCACGGGGATTTCCAAGTCTCCACCCCATTGACGTCAATGGGAGTTTG
TTTTGGCACCAAAATCAACGGGACTTTCCAAAATGTCGTAATAACCCCGCCCCGTTGACGCAAATGGGCG
GTAGGCGTGTACGGTGGGAGGTCTATATAAGCAGAGCTGGTTTAGTGAACCGTCAGATCACTAGAAGCTT
TATTGCGGTAGTTTATCACAGTTAAATTGCTAACGCAGTCAGTGCTTCTGACACAACAGTCTCGAACTTA
AGCTGCAGAAGTTGGTCGTGAGGCACTGGGCAGGTAAGTATCAAGGTTACAAGACAGGTTTAAGGAGACC
AATAGAAACTGGGCTTGTCGAGACAGAGAAGACTCTTGCGTTTCTGATAGGCACCTATTGGTCTTACTGA
CATCCACTTTGCCTTTCTCTCCACAGGTGTCCACTCCCAGTTCAATTACAGCTCTTAAGGCTAGAGTAT
